>Addgene plasmid #165534 | pOpen-T7gene5 | addgene full sequence | sequence record 339124 | Addgene NGS Result
AAAGGGGCCGTCAATATCAGGGTCTCTAATGATCGTATCTGACATCGAGGCGAACGCTCTGCTGGAATCC
GTAACTAAATTTCACTGCGGTGTCATCTACGATTATAGCACCGCAGAGTACGTATCGTACCGCCCGAGCG
ACTTCGGTGCTTATCTGGACGCACTGGAGGCTGAAGTTGCGCGCGGCGGCCTGATCGTGTTCCATAACGG
TCACAAGTACGATGTGCCGGCTCTGACGAAACTGGCGAAACTCCAGCTGAACCGTGAGTTTCACCTGCCG
CGTGAAAACTGTATCGACACCCTGGTCCTGTCCCGCCTCATCCATAGCAACCTGAAAGACACCGACATGG
GCCTGCTGCGCTCGGGTAAACTGCCGGGCAAGCGTTTTGGTAGCCACGCTCTCGAAGCGTGGGGTTACCG
TCTGGGCGAAATGAAAGGTGAGTACAAAGACGATTTCAAGCGCATGCTGGAAGAACAGGGTGAAGAATAT
GTTGACGGCATGGAATGGTGGAACTTCAACGAGGAAATGATGGATTATAACGTGCAGGATGTGGTTGTGA
CTAAAGCACTGCTGGAAAAACTTCTGTCCGACAAACACTACTTCCCGCCCGAGATCGACTTCACCGACGT
AGGTTACACCACCTTCTGGTCTGAATCCCTGGAAGCCGTTGATATCGAGCACCGTGCAGCTTGGCTGTTA
GCAAAGCAGGAACGTAATGGCTTCCCGTTCGATACCAAAGCTATCGAGGAACTGTACGTAGAGCTGGCTG
CGCGTCGTTCCGAACTGCTGCGTAAGCTGACTGAAACCTTCGGCTCCTGGTACCAGCCGAAAGGCGGTAC
CGAAATGTTCTGTCATCCGCGTACTGGGAAACCGCTGCCGAAATATCCGCGTATCAAAACGCCGAAAGTA
GGCGGGATCTTTAAAAAACCGAAAAACAAAGCTCAGCGCGAAGGCAGAGAACCGTGCGAACTGGACACCC
GTGAATACGTTGCTGGCGCACCGTATACCCCGGTTGAACATGTAGTTTTCAACCCGAGCTCTCGTGACCA
CATCCAGAAGAAACTGCAAGAAGCGGGCTGGGTGCCGACCAAATATACCGATAAGGGCGCTCCAGTTGTC
GACGACGAAGTTCTGGAAGGTGTTCGTGTGGATGACCCGGAAAAACAGGCTGCAATTGACCTGATCAAAG
AATACCTGATGATCCAGAAACGTATCGGCCAATCGGCAGAAGGCGACAAAGCATGGCTGCGCTATGTTGC
TGAAGATGGTAAGATCCATGGCTCTGTGAACCCGAACGGGGCTGTTACCGGCCGTGCCACCCACGCGTTT
CCGAACCTGGCGCAGATCCCAGGCGTTCGCTCTCCATACGGTGAACAGTGTCGCGCAGCTTTCGGCGCCG
AACACCACCTGGACGGCATCACCGGTAAACCGTGGGTACAGGCCGGTATCGATGCAAGCGGCCTGGAACT
GCGTTGTCTGGCACATTTCATGGCACGTTTCGATAACGGTGAGTACGCACATGAAATCCTGAACGGTGAT
ATTCATACAAAAAACCAGATCGCCGCTGAACTGCCGACTCGTGACAACGCTAAAACGTTCATCTACGGCT
TTCTGTACGGCGCGGGTGACGAGAAAATTGGCCAGATTGTAGGTGCCGGCAAAGAACGTGGCAAAGAACT
GAAAAAAAAATTCCTGGAAAACACGCCTGCGATCGCGGCTCTGCGCGAATCAATCCAGCAGACTCTGGTT
GAGAGCTCGCAGTGGGTTGCCGGTGAACAGCAGGTGAAATGGAAGCGTCGTTGGATTAAAGGTCTGGATG
GCCGTAAAGTTCACGTACGCAGCCCGCATGCAGCGTTAAACACCCTCTTGCAATCCGCGGGCGCTCTGAT
TTGCAAACTCTGGATCATCAAGACCGAAGAAATGCTGGTTGAAAAGGGCCTGAAACACGGCTGGGATGGC
GACTTTGCATACATGGCATGGGTGCATGACGAGATTCAGGTAGGTTGCCGCACCGAAGAAATCGCGCAGG
TCGTCATTGAAACTGCGCAAGAAGCCATGCGTTGGGTGGGTGACCACTGGAACTTCCGTTGCCTCCTGGA
CACCGAAGGCAAAATGGGCCCTAACTGGGCCATCTGTCATTGAAGAGCTTTGAGACCAGAGAGGCATGAT
TGACCTCCGGATCCTTGTAGGACATCAGTAGGGATAACAGGGTAATGAGCCCAGCATTCCAAGCCCGCGC
TGAGGTGTCAATCGTCGGAGCCGCTGAGCAATAACTAGCATAACCCCTTGGGGCCTCTAAACGGGTCTTG
AGGGGTTTTTTGCATGGTCATAGCTGTTTCCTGAGAGCTTGGCAGGTGATGACACACATTAACAAATTTC
GTGAGGAGTCTCCAGAAGAATGCCATTAATTTCCATAGGCTCCGCCCCCCTGACGAGCATCACAAAAATC
GACGCTCAAGTCAGAGGTGGCGAAACCCGACAGGACTATAAAGATACCAGGCGTTTCCCCCTGGAAGCTC
CCTCGTGCGCTCTCCTGTTCCGACCCTGCCGCTTACCGGATACCTGTCCGCCTTTCTCCCTTCGGGAAGC
GTGGCGCTTTCTCATAGCTCACGCTGTAGGTATCTCAGTTCGGTGTAGGTCGTTCGCTCCAAGCTGGGCT
GTGTGCACGAACCCCCCGTTCAGCCCGACCGCTGCGCCTTATCCGGTAACTATCGTCTTGAGTCCAACCC
GGTAAGACACGACTTATCGCCACTGGCAGCAGCCACTGGTAACAGGATTAGCAGAGCGAGGTATGTAGGC
GGTGCTACAGAGTTCTTGAAGTGGTGGCCTAACTACGGCTACACTAGAAGAACAGTATTTGGTATCTGCG
CTCTGCTGAAGCCAGTTACCTTCGGAAAAAGAGTTGGTAGCTCTTGATCCGGCAAACAAACCACCGCTGG
TAGCGGTGGTTTTTTTGTTTGCAAGCAGCAGATTACACGCAGAAAAAAAGGATCTCAAGAAGGCCTACTA
TTAGCAACAACGATCCTTTGATCTTTTCTACGGGGTCTGACGCTCAGTGGAACGAAAACTCACGTTAAGG
GATTTTGGTCATGAGATTATCAAAAAGGATCTTCACCTAGATCCTTTTAAATTAAAAATGAAGTTTTAAA
TCAATCTAAAGTATATATGAGTAAACTTGGTCTGACAGTTACCAATGCTTAATCAGTGAGGCACCTATCT
CAGCGATCTGTCTATTTCGTTCATCCATAGTTGCCTGACTCCCCGTCGTGTAGATAACTACGATACGGGA
GGGCTTACCATCTGGCCCCAGTGCTGCAATGATACCGCGAGAACCACGCTCACCGGCTCCAGATTTATCA
GCAATAAACCAGCCAGCCGGAAGGGCCGAGCGCAGAAGTGGTCCTGCAACTTTATCCGCCTCCATCCAGT
CTATTAATTGTTGCCGGGAAGCTAGAGTAAGTAGTTCGCCAGTTAATAGTTTGCGCAACGTTGTTGCCAT
TGCTACAGGCATCGTGGTGTCACGCTCGTCGTTTGGTATGGCTTCATTCAGCTCCGGTTCCCAACGATCA
AGGCGAGTTACATGATCCCCCATGTTGTGCAAAAAAGCGGTTAGCTCCTTCGGTCCTCCGATCGTTGTCA
GAAGTAAGTTGGCCGCAGTGTTATCACTCATGGTTATGGCAGCACTGCATAATTCTCTTACTGTCATGCC
ATCCGTAAGATGCTTTTCTGTGACTGGTGAGTACTCAACCAAGTCATTCTGAGAATAGTGTATGCGGCGA
CCGAGTTGCTCTTGCCCGGCGTCAATACGGGATAATACCGCGCCACATAGCAGAACTTTAAAAGTGCTCA
TCATTGGAAAACGTTCTTCGGGGCGAAAACTCTCAAGGATCTTACCGCTGTTGAGATCCAGTTCGATGTA
ACCCACTCGTGCACCCAACTGATCTTCAGCATCTTTTACTTTCACCAGCGTTTCTGGGTGAGCAAAAACA
GGAAGGCAAAATGCCGCAAAAAAGGGAATAAGGGCGACACGGAAATGTTGAATACTCATACTCTTCCTTT
TTCAATATTATTGAAGCATTTATCAGGGTTATTGTCTCATGAGCGGATACATATTTGAATGTATTTAGAA
AAATAAACAAATAGGGGTTCCGCGCACCTGCACCAGTCAGTAAAACGACGGCCAGTAGTCAAAAGCCTCC
GACCGGAGGCTTTTGACTTGGTTCAGGTGGAGTGGGAG
Features (pLannotate 1.2.2; 7 found; start..end, strand, type, name):
     29..2140    +  CDS            DPOL_BPT7: Experimental evidence at protein level: Swiss-Prot protein existence level 1. Replicates viral genomic DNA. This polymerase possesses two enzymatic activities: DNA synthesis (polymerase) and an exonucleolytic activity that degrades single-stranded DNA in the 3'-5' direction (By similarity). Non-processive DNA polymerase that achieves processivity by binding to host thioredoxin (TrxA). This interaction increases the rate of dNTP incorporation to yield a processivity of approximately 800 nucleotides (nt) per binding event. Interacts with DNA helicase gp4 to coordinate nucleotide polymerization w
   2275..2322    +  terminator     T7 terminator: transcription terminator for bacteriophage T7 RNA polymerase
   2410..2998    -  rep_origin     ori: high-copy-number ColE1/pMB1/pBR322/pUC origin of replication
   3189..4049    -  CDS            AmpR: β-lactamase; bla; confers resistance to ampicillin, carbenicillin, and related antibiotics
   4050..4154    -  promoter       AmpR promoter: bla
   4170..4186    -  CDS            lacZα (fragment): LacZα fragment of β-galactosidase; lacZ fragment
   4187..4218    +  terminator     tonB terminator: bidirectional E. coli tonB-P14 transcription terminator
