[The description below was written by a language model from this plasmid's Addgene catalogue record and pLannotate feature annotations shown in this document.]
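Description:
pOpen-T7gene5 is a synthetic-biology part plasmid from the Open Enzyme collection. It carries the coding sequence for unmodified bacteriophage T7 DNA polymerase (the gene 5 product) in the pBuild backbone. The sequenced record is about 4.2 kb and is maintained in E. coli by a high-copy ColE1/pUC-type origin, with selection by ampicillin through a β-lactamase gene driven by its own bla promoter. The polymerase open reading frame occupies roughly half of the plasmid. It is bounded by the four-base cloning sites listed in the record, which look like overhangs for modular restriction-based assembly, although the record does not name the enzyme or assembly standard. M13 forward and reverse primer sites are given for sequencing across the insert.

The feature table shows no promoter or ribosome binding site upstream of the polymerase gene. This fits the depositor's statement that plasmids in this collection hold genetic parts and are not functional on their own. The insert region has a T7 terminator downstream and a bidirectional tonB terminator upstream, which probably insulate the stored part from read-through transcription. A very short lacZα fragment is also annotated and appears to be a backbone remnant.

The encoded enzyme replicates T7 phage DNA and combines polymerase activity with a strong 3'-5' exonuclease. It becomes processive by binding host thioredoxin. Its high fidelity and rapid extension rate make it useful for copying long DNA templates. The intended use is to transfer the coding sequence into an expression vector of the user's choice for production and purification of the enzyme in E. coli.
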