Addgene plasmid #165534: pOpen-T7gene5
Purpose: DNA Pol with high fidelity and rapid extension rate (useful in copying long stretches of DNA); Has strong 3'-5' exonuclease.
Depositing lab: Drew Endy & Jennifer Molloy & FreeGenes Project. Depositing organization: Stanford University.
Backbone
  Vector backbone: pBuild
  Vector type: Synthetic Biology
Growth in bacteria
  Bacterial resistance: Ampicillin, 100 μg/mL
  Growth temperature: 37°C
  Growth strain: DH5alpha
  Copy number: High Copy
Gene/Insert
  Gene/Insert name: T7 DNA Polymerase (unmodified)
  Species: Other
  Cloning method: Restriction Enzyme; 5′ cloning site AATG (unknown if destroyed); 3′ cloning site GCTT (unknown if destroyed)
  Sequencing primers: 5′ M13 forward; 3′ M13 reverse
Depositor comments: DNA Polymerase that catalyzes the replication of T7 phage DNA during infection. The protein dimer has two catalytic activities: DNA polymerase activity and strong 3'-5' exonuclease. The high fidelity and rapid extension rate of the enzyme make it particularly useful in copying long stretches of DNA template. The plasmids in the Open Enzyme collection contain genetic parts and are not functional by themselves. Researchers can clone these enzymes into an expression vector of their choice and then transform into E. coli bacteria for expression and purification. Additional information can be found at https://www.addgene.org/depositor-collections/open-enzyme/.
How to cite: pOpen-T7gene5 was a gift from Drew Endy & Jennifer Molloy & FreeGenes Project (Addgene plasmid # 165534 ; http://n2t.net/addgene:165534 ; RRID:Addgene_165534)
